Addgene plasmid #14269: pAG423GAL-ccdB-TAP
Purpose: (Empty Backbone)
Depositing lab: Susan Lindquist. Depositing organization: Whitehead Institute for Biomedical Research. Publication: A suite of Gateway cloning vectors for high-throughput genetic analysis in Saccharomyces cerevisiae. Alberti S, Gitler AD, Lindquist S. Yeast. 2007 Oct . 24(10):913-9. 10.1002/yea.1502 PubMed 17583893.
Backbone
  Vector backbone: pRS423
  Vector type: Yeast Expression ; Gateway Destination
  Selectable markers: HIS3
Growth in bacteria
  Bacterial resistance: Chloramphenicol and Ampicillin, 25 & 100 μg/mL
  Growth temperature: 37°C
  Growth strain: ccdB Survival
  Growth instructions: DB3.1, ccdB Survival
  Copy number: Unknown
Gene/Insert
  Gene/Insert name: None
  Tag / fusion protein: TAP (C terminal on backbone)
  Cloning method: Gateway Cloning
  Sequencing primers: 5′ GAL1
Terms and licenses: Academic/Nonprofit Terms; Industry Terms: Not Available to Industry
Depositor comments: Type of plasmid: 2-micron. This plasmid contains the Gateway technology from Invitrogen; Invitrogen requires purchasing of Gateway Clonase for carrying out the Gateway recombinational cloning reaction http://www.invitrogen.com Please note that the full plasmid sequence is provided as a reference only, and may not match the exact sequence of the plasmid.
How to cite: pAG423GAL-ccdB-TAP was a gift from Susan Lindquist (Addgene plasmid # 14269 ; http://n2t.net/addgene:14269 ; RRID:Addgene_14269)
