[The description below was written by a language model from this plasmid's Addgene catalogue record and pLannotate feature annotations shown in this document.]
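Description:
pAG423GAL-ccdB-TAP is an empty Gateway destination vector for galactose-inducible protein expression in Saccharomyces cerevisiae, built on the pRS423 backbone. It is a yeast–E. coli shuttle plasmid of about 9.1 kb. In yeast, the 2μ origin supports episomal, multicopy maintenance, and the HIS3 gene under its own promoter allows selection in histidine auxotrophs. In bacteria, it replicates from a ColE1/pUC-type origin and carries an ampicillin resistance gene. An f1 origin and remnants of the pBluescript-derived polylinker region (lac promoter/operator, lacZα fragment, T3 and T7 promoters) are also present.

The expression unit consists of the Gal4-regulated GAL1 promoter, a Gateway cassette, a C-terminal TAP tag and the CYC1 terminator. The cassette is bounded by attR1 and attR2 and contains a chloramphenicol resistance gene and the ccdB toxin gene. Because CcdB poisons gyrase in ordinary E. coli, the unrecombined vector must be propagated in a ccdB-tolerant strain, with chloramphenicol and ampicillin selection. In an LR recombination with an entry clone, the cassette is exchanged for the gene of interest, and ccdB counter-selects against unrecombined plasmid in standard strains. An open reading frame inserted in frame and without a stop codon is then fused to the downstream TAP tag. This tag is annotated as a calmodulin-binding peptide followed by immunoglobulin-binding domains of Staphylococcus aureus protein A, which permits sequential two-step affinity purification.

The vector belongs to a suite of yeast Gateway plasmids designed for high-throughput genetic analysis. It suits inducible high-copy expression of tagged proteins for purification or for detecting and isolating protein complexes. The depositor notes that the full sequence is provided for reference only and may not match the physical plasmid exactly.
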