Features (pLannotate 1.2.2; 32 found; start..end, strand, type, name):
     68..1410    +  rep_origin     2μ ori: yeast 2μ plasmid origin of replication
   1437..1541    +  promoter       AmpR promoter: bla
   1542..2402    +  CDS            AmpR: β-lactamase; bla; confers resistance to ampicillin, carbenicillin, and related antibiotics
   2573..3161    +  rep_origin     ori: high-copy-number ColE1/pMB1/pBR322/pUC origin of replication
   3344..3436    +  CDS            lacI (fragment): lac repressor; lacI; The lac repressor binds to the lac operator to inhibit transcription in E. coli. This inhibition can be relieved by adding lactose or isopropyl-β-D-thiogalactopyranoside (IPTG).
   3449..3470    +  protein_bind   CAP binding site: CAP binding activates transcription in the presence of cAMP. E. coli catabolite activator protein
   3485..3515    +  promoter       lac promoter: promoter for the E. coli lac operon
   3523..3539    +  protein_bind   lac operator: The lac repressor binds to the lac operator to inhibit transcription in E. coli. This inhibition can be relieved by adding lactose or isopropyl-β-D-thiogalactopyranoside (IPTG). lac repressor encoded by lacI
   3584..3602    +  promoter       T3 promoter: promoter for bacteriophage T3 RNA polymerase
   3626..4067    +  promoter       GAL1 promoter: S. cerevisiae GAL1; inducible promoter, regulated by Gal4
   4082..4102    +  misc_feature   MCS (fragment): pBluescript multiple cloning site
   4106..4230    +  protein_bind   attR1: mutant version of attR; recombination site for the Gateway® LR reaction LR Clonase™
   4255..4285    +  promoter       lac UV5 promoter: E. coli lac promoter with an "up" mutation
   4309..4338    +  promoter       cat promoter (fragment): promoter of the E. coli cat gene encoding chloramphenicol acetyltransferase
   4339..4998    +  CDS            CmR: chloramphenicol acetyltransferase; cat; confers resistance to chloramphenicol
   5180..5338    +  CDS            ccdA (fragment): CCDA_ECO57 - Also known as H, letA. Experimental evidence at protein level: Swiss-Prot protein existence level 1. Antitoxin component of a type II toxin-antitoxin (TA) system which inhibits the post-segregational killing (PSK) of plasmid-free cells, also referred to as a plasmid addiction system. Binds to and blocks the activity of CcdB; will also remove bound CcdB protein from the CcdB-GyrA complex by forming a CcdA-CcdB complex, a process termed rejuvenation. Functions as a transcriptional corepressor for the ccdAB operon, repression also requires CcdB (By similarity). From Escherichia coli
   5343..5645    +  CDS            ccdB: CCDB_ECOLI - Also known as G, letB, letD. Experimental evidence at protein level: Swiss-Prot protein existence level 1. Toxic component of a type II toxin-antitoxin (TA) system, functioning in plasmid maintainence. Responsible for the post- segregational killing (PSK) of plasmid-free cells, also referred to as a plasmid addiction system. Half-life of over 2 hours. Cell killing by CcdB is accompanied by filamentation, defects in chromosome and plasmid segregation, defects in cell division, formation of anucleate cells, decreased DNA synthesis and plasmid loss. Interferes with the activity of DN
   5689..5813    -  protein_bind   attR2: mutant version of attR; recombination site for the Gateway® LR reaction LR Clonase™
   5817..5850    +  misc_feature   MCS (fragment): pBluescript multiple cloning site
   5872..5949    +  CDS            CBP: calmodulin-binding peptide derived from skeletal muscle myosin light chain kinase; binds calmodulin with nanomolar affinity in the presence of calcium
   6070..6219    +  CDS            spa (fragment): SPA_STAAE - Experimental evidence at protein level: Swiss-Prot protein existence level 1. Plays a role in the inhibition of the host innate and adaptive immune responses. Possesses five immunoglobulin-binding domains that capture both the fragment crystallizable region (Fc region) and the Fab region (part of Ig that identifies antigen) of immunoglobulins (By similarity). In turn, Staphylococcus aureus is protected from phagocytic killing via inhibition of Ig Fc region. In addition, the host elicited B-cell response is prevented due to a decrease of antibody-secreting cell proliferation that en
   6355..6735    +  CDS            protein A (fragment): immunoglobulin binding domains of Staphylocuccus aureus protein A
   6748..6995    +  terminator     CYC1 terminator: S. cerevisiae CYC1; transcription terminator for CYC1
   7014..7032    -  promoter       T7 promoter: promoter for bacteriophage T7 RNA polymerase
   7040..7195    +  CDS            lacZα (fragment): LacZα fragment of β-galactosidase; lacZ fragment
   7203..7658    +  rep_origin     f1 ori (sequence partly withheld): f1 bacteriophage origin of replication; arrow indicates direction of (+) strand synthesis
   7659..7710    -  misc_feature   bom (fragment): basis of mobility region from pBR322
   7918..8577    -  CDS            HIS3: imidazoleglycerol-phosphate dehydratase, required for histidine biosynthesis; S. cerevisiae HIS3; yeast auxotrophic marker
   8578..8764    -  promoter       HIS3 promoter: S. cerevisiae HIS3
   8814..8894    +  CDS            MRM1 (fragment): MRM1_YEAST - Also known as PET56 From Saccharomyces cerevisiae (strain ATCC 204508 / S288c) (Baker's yeast).
   8895..8944    -  misc_feature   bom (fragment): basis of mobility region from pBR322
   9046..1       -  CDS            rop (fragment) (across the origin): Rop protein, which maintains plasmids at low copy number; rop
>Addgene plasmid #14269 | pAG423GAL-ccdB-TAP | depositor full sequence | sequence record 7932 | Author sequence
GACGAAAGGGCCTCGTGATACGCCTATTTTTATAGGTTAATGTCATGATAATAATGGTTTCTTAGATGAT
CCAATATCAAAGGAAATGATAGCATTGAAGGATGAGACTAATCCAATTGAGGAGTGGCAGCATATAGAAC
AGCTAAAGGGTAGTGCTGAAGGAAGCATACGATACCCCGCATGGAATGGGATAATATCACAGGAGGTACT
AGACTACCTTTCATCCTACATAAATAGACGCATATAAGTACGCATTTAAGCATAAACACGCACTATGCCG
TTCTTCTCATGTATATATATATACAGGCAACACGCAGATATAGGTGCGACGTGAACAGTGAGCTGTATGT
GCGCAGCTCGCGTTGCATTTTCGGAAGCGCTCGTTTTCGGAAACGCTTTGAAGTTCCTATTCCGAAGTTC
CTATTCTCTAGAAAGTATAGGAACTTCAGAGCGCTTTTGAAAACCAAAAGCGCTCTGAAGACGCACTTTC
AAAAAACCAAAAACGCACCGGACTGTAACGAGCTACTAAAATATTGCGAATACCGCTTCCACAAACATTG
CTCAAAAGTATCTCTTTGCTATATATCTCTGTGCTATATCCCTATATAACCTACCCATCCACCTTTCGCT
CCTTGAACTTGCATCTAAACTCGACCTCTACATTTTTTATGTTTATCTCTAGTATTACTCTTTAGACAAA
AAAATTGTAGTAAGAACTATTCATAGAGTGAATCGAAAACAATACGAAAATGTAAACATTTCCTATACGT
AGTATATAGAGACAAAATAGAAGAAACCGTTCATAATTTTCTGACCAATGAAGAATCATCAACGCTATCA
CTTTCTGTTCACAAAGTATGCGCAATCCACATCGGTATAGAATATAATCGGGGATGCCTTTATCTTGAAA
AAATGCACCCGCAGCTTCGCTAGTAATCAGTAAACGCGGGAAGTGGAGTCAGGCTTTTTTTATGGAAGAG
AAAATAGACACCAAAGTAGCCTTCTTCTAACCTTAACGGACCTACAGTGCAAAAAGTTATCAAGAGACTG
CATTATAGAGCGCACAAAGGAGAAAAAAAGTAATCTAAGATGCTTTGTTAGAAAAATAGCGCTCTCGGGA
TGCATTTTTGTAGAACAAAAAAGAAGTATAGATTCTTTGTTGGTAAAATAGCGCTCTCGCGTTGCATTTC
TGTTCTGTAAAAATGCAGCTCAGATTCTTTGTTTGAAAAATTAGCGCTCTCGCGTTGCATTTTTGTTTTA
CAAAAATGAAGCACAGATTCTTCGTTGGTAAAATAGCGCTTTCGCGTTGCATTTCTGTTCTGTAAAAATG
CAGCTCAGATTCTTTGTTTGAAAAATTAGCGCTCTCGCGTTGCATTTTTGTTCTACAAAATGAAGCACAG
ATGCTTCGTTCAGGTGGCACTTTTCGGGGAAATGTGCGCGGAACCCCTATTTGTTTATTTTTCTAAATAC
ATTCAAATATGTATCCGCTCATGAGACAATAACCCTGATAAATGCTTCAATAATATTGAAAAAGGAAGAG
TATGAGTATTCAACATTTCCGTGTCGCCCTTATTCCCTTTTTTGCGGCATTTTGCCTTCCTGTTTTTGCT
CACCCAGAAACGCTGGTGAAAGTAAAAGATGCTGAAGATCAGTTGGGTGCACGAGTGGGTTACATCGAAC
TGGATCTCAACAGCGGTAAGATCCTTGAGAGTTTTCGCCCCGAAGAACGTTTTCCAATGATGAGCACTTT
TAAAGTTCTGCTATGTGGCGCGGTATTATCCCGTATTGACGCCGGGCAAGAGCAACTCGGTCGCCGCATA
CACTATTCTCAGAATGACTTGGTTGAGTACTCACCAGTCACAGAAAAGCATCTTACGGATGGCATGACAG
TAAGAGAATTATGCAGTGCTGCCATAACCATGAGTGATAACACTGCGGCCAACTTACTTCTGACAACGAT
CGGAGGACCGAAGGAGCTAACCGCTTTTTTGCACAACATGGGGGATCATGTAACTCGCCTTGATCGTTGG
GAACCGGAGCTGAATGAAGCCATACCAAACGACGAGCGTGACACCACGATGCCTGTAGCAATGGCAACAA
CGTTGCGCAAACTATTAACTGGCGAACTACTTACTCTAGCTTCCCGGCAACAATTAATAGACTGGATGGA
GGCGGATAAAGTTGCAGGACCACTTCTGCGCTCGGCCCTTCCGGCTGGCTGGTTTATTGCTGATAAATCT
GGAGCCGGTGAGCGTGGGTCTCGCGGTATCATTGCAGCACTGGGGCCAGATGGTAAGCCCTCCCGTATCG
TAGTTATCTACACGACGGGGAGTCAGGCAACTATGGATGAACGAAATAGACAGATCGCTGAGATAGGTGC
CTCACTGATTAAGCATTGGTAACTGTCAGACCAAGTTTACTCATATATACTTTAGATTGATTTAAAACTT
CATTTTTAATTTAAAAGGATCTAGGTGAAGATCCTTTTTGATAATCTCATGACCAAAATCCCTTAACGTG
AGTTTTCGTTCCACTGAGCGTCAGACCCCGTAGAAAAGATCAAAGGATCTTCTTGAGATCCTTTTTTTCT
GCGCGTAATCTGCTGCTTGCAAACAAAAAAACCACCGCTACCAGCGGTGGTTTGTTTGCCGGATCAAGAG
CTACCAACTCTTTTTCCGAAGGTAACTGGCTTCAGCAGAGCGCAGATACCAAATACTGTCCTTCTAGTGT
AGCCGTAGTTAGGCCACCACTTCAAGAACTCTGTAGCACCGCCTACATACCTCGCTCTGCTAATCCTGTT
ACCAGTGGCTGCTGCCAGTGGCGATAAGTCGTGTCTTACCGGGTTGGACTCAAGACGATAGTTACCGGAT
AAGGCGCAGCGGTCGGGCTGAACGGGGGGTTCGTGCACACAGCCCAGCTTGGAGCGAACGACCTACACCG
AACTGAGATACCTACAGCGTGAGCTATGAGAAAGCGCCACGCTTCCCGAAGGGAGAAAGGCGGACAGGTA
TCCGGTAAGCGGCAGGGTCGGAACAGGAGAGCGCACGAGGGAGCTTCCAGGGGGAAACGCCTGGTATCTT
TATAGTCCTGTCGGGTTTCGCCACCTCTGACTTGAGCGTCGATTTTTGTGATGCTCGTCAGGGGGGCGGA
GCCTATGGAAAAACGCCAGCAACGCGGCCTTTTTACGGTTCCTGGCCTTTTGCTGGCCTTTTGCTCACAT
GTTCTTTCCTGCGTTATCCCCTGATTCTGTGGATAACCGTATTACCGCCTTTGAGTGAGCTGATACCGCT
CGCCGCAGCCGAACGACCGAGCGCAGCGAGTCAGTGAGCGAGGAAGCGGAAGAGCGCCCAATACGCAAAC
CGCCTCTCCCCGCGCGTTGGCCGATTCATTAATGCAGCTGGCACGACAGGTTTCCCGACTGGAAAGCGGG
CAGTGAGCGCAACGCAATTAATGTGAGTTACCTCACTCATTAGGCACCCCAGGCTTTACACTTTATGCTT
CCGGCTCCTATGTTGTGTGGAATTGTGAGCGGATAACAATTTCACACAGGAAACAGCTATGACCATGATT
ACGCCAAGCGCGCAATTAACCCTCACTAAAGGGAACAAAAGCTGGAGCTCTAGTACGGATTAGAAGCCGC
CGAGCGGGCGACAGCCCTCCGACGGAAGACTCTCCTCCGTGCGTCCTCGTCTTCACCGGTCGCGTTCCTG
AAACGCAGATGTGCCTCGCGCCGCACTGCTCCGAACAATAAAGATTCTACAATACTAGCTTTTATGGTTA
TGAAGAGGAAAAATTGGCAGTAACCTGGCCCCACAAACCTTCAAATTAACGAATCAAATTAACAACCATA
GGATGATAATGCGATTAGTTTTTTAGCCTTATTTCTGGGGTAATTAATCAGCGAAGCGATGATTTTTGAT
CTATTAACAGATATATAAATGGAAAAGCTGCATAACCACTTTAACTAATACTTTCAACATTTTCAGTTTG
TATTACTTCTTATTCAAATGTCATAAAAGTATCAACAAAAAATTGTTAATATACCTCTATACTTTAACGT
CAAGGAGAAAAAACCCCGGATTCTAGAACTAGTGGATCCCCCATCACAAGTTTGTACAAAAAAGCTGAAC
GAGAAACGTAAAATGATATAAATATCAATATATTAAATTAGATTTTGCATAAAAAACAGACTACATAATA
CTGTAAAACACAACATATCCAGTCACTATGGCGGCCGCATTAGGCACCCCAGGCTTTACACTTTATGCTT
CCGGCTCGTATAATGTGTGGATTTTGAGTTAGGATCCGTCGAGATTTTCAGGAGCTAAGGAAGCTAAAAT
GGAGAAAAAAATCACTGGATATACCACCGTTGATATATCCCAATGGCATCGTAAAGAACATTTTGAGGCA
TTTCAGTCAGTTGCTCAATGTACCTATAACCAGACCGTTCAGCTGGATATTACGGCCTTTTTAAAGACCG
TAAAGAAAAATAAGCACAAGTTTTATCCGGCCTTTATTCACATTCTTGCCCGCCTGATGAATGCTCATCC
GGAATTCCGTATGGCAATGAAAGACGGTGAGCTGGTGATATGGGATAGTGTTCACCCTTGTTACACCGTT
TTCCATGAGCAAACTGAAACGTTTTCATCGCTCTGGAGTGAATACCACGACGATTTCCGGCAGTTTCTAC
ACATATATTCGCAAGATGTGGCGTGTTACGGTGAAAACCTGGCCTATTTCCCTAAAGGGTTTATTGAGAA
TATGTTTTTCGTCTCAGCCAATCCCTGGGTGAGTTTCACCAGTTTTGATTTAAACGTGGCCAATATGGAC
AACTTCTTCGCCCCCGTTTTCACCATGGGCAAATATTATACGCAAGGCGACAAGGTGCTGATGCCGCTGG
CGATTCAGGTTCATCATGCCGTCTGTGATGGCTTCCATGTCGGCAGAATGCTTAATGAATTACAACAGTA
CTGCGATGAGTGGCAGGGCGGGGCGTAAACGCCGCGTGGATCCGGCTTACTAAAAGCCAGATAACAGTAT
GCGTATTTGCGCGCTGATTTTTGCGGTATAAGAATATATACTGATATGTATACCCGAAGTATGTCAAAAA
GAGGTATGCTATGAAGCAGCGTATTACAGTGACAGTTGACAGCGACAGCTATCAGTTGCTCAAGGCATAT
ATGATGTCAATATCTCCGGTCTGGTAAGCACAACCATGCAGAATGAAGCCCGTCGTCTGCGTGCCGAACG
CTGGAAAGCGGAAAATCAGGAAGGGATGGCTGAGGTCGCCCGGTTTATTGAAATGAACGGCTCTTTTGCT
GACGAGAACAGGGGCTGGTGAAATGCAGTTTAAGGTTTACACCTATAAAAGAGAGAGCCGTTATCGTCTG
TTTGTGGATGTACAGAGTGATATTATTGACACGCCCGGGCGACGGATGGTGATCCCCCTGGCCAGTGCAC
GTCTGCTGTCAGATAAAGTCTCCCGTGAACTTTACCCGGTGGTGCATATCGGGGATGAAAGCTGGCGCAT
GATGACCACCGATATGGCCAGTGTGCCGGTCTCCGTTATCGGGGAAGAAGTGGCTGATCTCAGCCACCGC
GAAAATGACATCAAAAACGCCATTAACCTGATGTTCTGGGGAATATAAATGTCAGGCTCCCTTATACACA
GCCAGTCTGCAGGTCGACCATAGTGACTGGATATGTTGTGTTTTACAGTATTATGTAGTCTGTTTTTTAT
GCAAAATCTAATTTAATATATTGATATTTATATCATTTTACGTTTCTCGTTCAGCTTTCTTGTACAAAGT
GGTGATGGGCTGCAGGAATTCGATATCAAGCTTATCGATAGGTGGACCAGGTGGTGGAATGAAGCGACGA
TGGAAAAAGAATTTCATAGCCGTCTCAGCAGCCAACCGCTTTAAGAAAATCTCATCCTCCGGGGCACTTG
ATTATGGTACCCCAACTACTGCTTCTGAAAATCTATATTTTCAAGGTGAACTAAAAACTGCTGCTTTGGC
TCAACATGCGATTAAGGGTGAAGCTCAAAAACTTAATGACTCTCAAGCTCCAAAAGCTGATGCGCAACAA
AATAACTTCAACAAAGATCAACAAAGCGCCTTCTATGAAATCTTGAACATGCCTAACTTAAACGAAGCGC
AACGTAACGGCTTCATTCAAAGTCTTAAAGACGACCCAAGCCAAAGCACTAACGTTTTAGGTGAAGCTAA
AAAATTAAACGAATCTCAAGCACCGAAAGCTGATAACAATTTCAACAAAGAACAACAAAATGCTTTCTAT
GAAATCTTGAATATGCCTAACTTAAACGAAGAACAACGCAATGGTTTCATCCAAAGCTTAAAAGATGACC
CAAGCCAAAGTGCTAACCTATTGTCAGAAGCTAAAAAGTTAAATGAATCTCAAGCACCGAAAGCGGATAA
CAAATTCAACAAAGAACAACAAAATGCTTTCTATGAAATCTTACATTTACCTAACTTAAACGAAGAACAA
CGCAATGGTTTCATCCAAAGCCTAAAAGATGACCCAAGCCAAAGCGCTAACCTTTTAGCAGAAGCTAAAA
AGCTAAATGATGCTCAAGCACCAAAAGCTGACAACAAATTCAACAAAGAACAACAAAATGCTTTCTATGA
AATTTTACATTTACCTAACTTAACTGAAGAACAACGTAACGGCTTCATCCAAAGCCTTAAAGACGATCCT
TCGGTGAGCAAAGAACAGTCACTCGAGTCATGTAATTAGTTATGTCACGCTTACATTCACGCCCTCCCCC
CACATCCGCTCTAACCGAAAAGGAAGGAGTTAGACAACCTGAAGTCTAGGTCCCTATTTATTTTTTTATA
GTTATGTTAGTATTAAGAACGTTATTTATATTTCAAATTTTTCTTTTTTTTCTGTACAGACGCGTGTACG
CATGTAACATTATACTGAAAACCTTGCTTGAGAAGGTTTTGGGACGCTCGAAGGCTTTAATTTGCGGCCG
GTACCCAATTCGCCCTATAGTGAGTCGTATTACGCGCGCTCACTGGCCGTCGTTTTACAACGTCGTGACT
GGGAAAACCCTGGCGTTACCCAACTTAATCGCCTTGCAGCACATCCCCCTTTCGCCAGCTGGCGTAATAG
CGAAGAGGCCCGCACCGATCGCCCTTCCCAACAGTTGCGCAGCCTGAATGGCGAATGGCGCG
[124 nt withheld, positions 7203-7326]
C
[91 nt withheld, positions 7328-7418]
A
[49 nt withheld, positions 7420-7468]
CCTTTGACGTTGGAGTCCACGTTCTTT
[37 nt withheld, positions 7496-7532]
ACCCTATCTCGGTCTATTCTTTTGATTTATAAGGGATTTTGCCGATTTCGGCCTATTGGTTAAAAAATGA
GCTGATTTAACAAAAATTTAACGCGAATTTTAACAAAATATTAACGTTTACAATTTCCTGATGCGGTATT
TTCTCCTTACGCATCTGTGCGGTATTTCACACCGCATAGATCCGTCGAGTTCAAGAGAAAAAAAAAGAAA
AAGCAAAAAGAAAAAAGGAAAGCGCGCCTCGTTCAGAATGACACGTATAGAATGATGCATTACCTTGTCA
TCTTCAGTATCATACTGTTCGTATACATACTTACTGACATTCATAGGTATACATATATACACATGTATAT
ATATCGTATGCTGCAGCTTTAAATAATCGGTGTCACTACATAAGAACACCTTTGGTGGAGGGAACATCGT
TGGTACCATTGGGCGAGGTGGCTTCTCTTATGGCAACCGCAAGAGCCTTGAACGCACTCTCACTACGGTG
ATGATCATTCTTGCCTCGCAGACAATCAACGTGGAGGGTAATTCTGCTAGCCTCTGCAAAGCTTTCAAGA
AAATGCGGGATCATCTCGCAAGAGAGATCTCCTACTTTCTCCCTTTGCAAACCAAGTTCGACAACTGCGT
ACGGCCTGTTCGAAAGATCTACCACCGCTCTGGAAAGTGCCTCATCCAAAGGCGCAAATCCTGATCCAAA
CCTTTTTACTCCACGCGCCAGTAGGGCCTCTTTAAAAGCTTGACCGAGAGCAATCCCGCAGTCTTCAGTG
GTGTGATGGTCGTCTATGTGTAAGTCACCAATGCACTCAACGATTAGCGACCAGCCGGAATGCTTGGCCA
GAGCATGTATCATATGGTCCAGAAACCCTATACCTGTGTGGACGTTAATCACTTGCGATTGTGTGGCCTG
TTCTGCTACTGCTTCTGCCTCTTTTTCTGGGAAGATCGAGTGCTCTATCGCTAGGGGACCACCCTTTAAA
GAGATCGCAATCTGAATCTTGGTTTCATTTGTAATACGCTTTACTAGGGCTTTCTGCTCTGTCATCTTTG
CCTTCGTTTATCTTGCCTGCTCATTTTTTAGTATATTCTTCGAAGAAATCACATTACTTTATATAATGTA
TAATTCATTATGTGATAATGCCAATCGCTAAGAAAAAAAAAGAGTCATCCGCTAGGGGAAAAAAAAAAAT
GAAAATCATTACCGAGGCATAAAAAAATATAGAGTGTACTAGAGGAGGCCAAGAGTAATAGAAAAAGAAA
ATTGCGGGAAAGGACTGTGTTATGACTTCCCTGACTAATGCCGTGTTCAAACGATACCTGGCAGTGACTC
CTAGCGCTCACCAAGCTCTTAAAACGGGAATTTATGGTGCACTCTCAGTACAATCTGCTCTGATGCCGCA
TAGTTAAGCCAGCCCCGACACCCGCCAACACCCGCTGACGCGCCCTGACGGGCTTGTCTGCTCCCGGCAT
CCGCTTACAGACAAGCTGTGACCGTCTCCGGGAGCTGCATGTGTCAGAGGTTTTCACCGTCATCACCGAA
ACGCGCGA
