>Addgene plasmid #14269 | pAG423GAL-ccdB-TAP | addgene partial sequence | sequence record 20762 | 14269 with pRS_marker
CTAGGAGTCACTGCCAGGTATCGTTTGAACACGGCATTAGTCAGGGAAGTCATAACACAGTCCTTTCCCG
CAATTTTCTTTTTCTATTACTCTTGGCCTCCTCTAGTACACTCTATATTTTTTTATGCCTCGGTAATGAT
TTTCATTTTTTTTTTTCCACCTAGCGGATGACTCTTTTTTTTTCTTAGCGATTGGCATTATCACATAATG
AATTATACATTATATAAAGTAATGTGATTTCTTCGAAGAATATACTAAAAAATGAGCAGGCAAGATAAAC
GAAGGCAAAGATGACAGAGCAGAAAGCCCTAGTAAAGCGTATTACAAATGAAACCAAGATTCAGATTGCG
ATCTCTTTAAAGGGTGGTCCCCTAGCGATAGAGCACTCGATCTTCCCAGAAAAAGAGGCAGAAGCAGTAG
CAGAACAGGCCACACAATCGCAAGTGATTAACGTCCACACAGGTATAGGGTTTCTGGACCATATGATACA
TGCTCTGGCCAAGCATTCCGGCTGGTCGCTAATCGTTGAGTGCATTGGTGACTTACACATAGACGACCAT
CACACCACTGAAGACTGCGGGATTGCTCTCGGTCAAGCTTTTAAAGAGGCCCTAGGGGCCGTGCGTGG
