>Addgene plasmid #14269 | pAG423GAL-ccdB-TAP | addgene partial sequence | sequence record 20763 | 14269 with GW5
GGTGCCTAATGGCGGCCGCCATAGTGACTGGATATGTTGTGTTTTACAGTATTATGTAGTCTGTTTTTTA
TGCAAAATCTAATTTAATATATTGATATTTATATCATTTTACGTTTCTCGTTCAGCTTTTTTGTACAAAC
TTGTGATGGGGGATCCACTAGTTCTAGAATCCGGGGTTTTTTCTCCTTGACGTTAAAGTATAGAGGTATA
TTAACAATTTTTTGTTGATACTTTTATTACATTTGAATAAGAAGTAATACAAACCGAAAATGTTGAAAGT
ATTAATTAAAGTGGTTATGCAGTTTTTGCATTTATATATCTGTTAATAGATCAAAAATCATCGCTTCGCT
GATTAATTACCC
