>Addgene plasmid #14269 | pAG423GAL-ccdB-TAP | addgene partial sequence | sequence record 20764 | 14269 with GW3
CGGGGAAGAAGTGGCTGATCTCAGCCACCGCGAAAATGACATCAAAAACGCCATTAACCTGATGTTCTGG
GGAATATAAATGTCAGGCTCCCTTATACACAGCCAGTCTGCAGGTCGACCATAGTGACTGGATATGTTGT
GTTTTACAGTATTATGTAGTCTGTTTTTTATGCAAAATCTAATTTAATATATTGATATTTATATCATTTT
ACGTTTCTCGTTCAGCTTTCTTGTACAAAGTGGTGATGGGCTGCAGGAATTCGATATCAAGCTTATCGAT
AGGTGGACCAGGTGGTGGAATGAAGCGACGATGGAAAAAGAATTTCATAGCCGTCTCAGCAGCCAACCGC
TTTAAGAAAATCTCATCCTCCGGGGCACTTGATTATGGTACCCCAACTACTGCTTCTGAAAATCTATATT
TTCAAGGTGAACTAAAAACTGCTGCTTTGGCTCAACATGCGATTAAGGGTGAAGCTCAAAAACTTAATGA
CTCTCAAGCTCCAAAAGCTGATGCGCAACAAAATAACTTCAACAAAGATCAACAAAGCGCCTTCTATGAA
ATCTTGAACATGCCTAACTTAAACGAAGCGCAACGTAACGGCTTCATTCAAAGTCTTAAAGACGACCCAA
GCCAAAGCACTAACGTTTT
